>Addgene plasmid #201214 | pAAV-TRE3_ mTFP1- Vamp2 | addgene full sequence | sequence record 401056 | Addgene NGS Result
CCTGCAGGCAGCTGCGCGCTCGCTCGCTCACTGAGGCCGCCCGGGCGTCGGGCGACCTTTGGTCGCCCGG
CCTCAGTGAGCGAGCGAGCGCGCAGAGAGGGAGTGGCCAACTCCATCACTAGGGGTTCCTGCGGCCCGTC
GACTGTAAAACGACGGCCAGTGAGTTTACTCCCTATCAGTGATAGAGAACGTATGAAGAGTTTACTCCCT
ATCAGTGATAGAGAACGTATGCAGACTTTACTCCCTATCAGTGATAGAGAACGTATAAGGAGTTTACTCC
CTATCAGTGATAGAGAACGTATGACCAGTTTACTCCCTATCAGTGATAGAGAACGTATCTACAGTTTACT
CCCTATCAGTGATAGAGAACGTATATCCAGTTTACTCCCTATCAGTGATAGAGAACGTATAAGCTTTAGG
CGTGTACGGTGGGCGCCTATAAAAGCAGAGCTCGTTTAGTGAACCGTCAGATCGCCTGGAGCAATTCCAC
AACACTTTTGTCTTATACCAACTTTCCGTACCACTTCCTACCCTCGTAAAGCTAGAGCCGCCACCATGGT
GAGCAAGGGCGAGGAGACCACAATGGGCGTAATCAAGCCCGACATGAAGATCAAGCTGAAGATGGAGGGC
AACGTGAATGGCCACGCCTTCGTGATCGAGGGCGAGGGCGAGGGCAAGCCCTACGACGGCACCAACACCA
TCAACCTGGAGGTGAAGGAGGGAGCCCCCCTGCCCTTCTCCTACGACATTCTGACCACCGCGTTCGCCTA
CGGCAACAGGGCCTTCACCAAGTACCCCGACGACATCCCCAACTACTTCAAGCAGTCCTTCCCCGAGGGC
TACTCTTGGGAGCGCACCATGACCTTCGAGGACAAGGGCATCGTGAAGGTGAAGTCCGACATCTCCATGG
AGGAGGACTCCTTCATCTACGAGATACACCTCAAGGGCGAGAACTTCCCCCCCAACGGCCCCGTGATGCA
GAAGAAGACCACCGGCTGGGACGCCTCCACCGAGAGGATGTACGTGCGCGACGGCGTGCTGAAGGGCGAC
GTCAAGCACAAGCTGCTGCTGGAGGGCGGCGGCCACCACCGCGTTGACTTCAAGACCATCTACAGGGCCA
AGAAGGCGGTGAAGCTGCCCGACTATCACTTTGTGGACCACCGCATCGAGATCCTGAACCACGACAAGGA
CTACAACAAGGTGACCGTTTACGAGAGCGCCGTGGCCCGCAACTCCACCGACGGCATGGACGAGCTGTAC
AAGGCTAGCTCGGCTACCGCTGCCACCGTCCCGCCTGCCGCCCCGGCCGGCGAGGGTGGCCCCCCTGCAC
CTCCTCCAAACCTTACTAGTAACAGGAGACTGCAGCAGACCCAGGCCCAGGTGGATGAGGTGGTGGACAT
CATGAGGGTGAATGTGGACAAGGTCCTGGAGCGGGACCAGAAGTTGTCGGAGCTGGATGACCGTGCAGAT
GCCCTCCAGGCAGGGGCCTCCCAGTTTGAAACAAGTGCAGCCAAGCTCAAGCGCAAATACTGGTGGAAAA
ACCTCAAGATGATGATCATCTTGGGAGTGATCTGCGCCATCATCCTCATCATCATCATCGTTTACTTCAG
CACTTAAGCGGCCGCGGATCAGTCGAGGGATCGAGCTTATCGATAATCAACCTCTGGATTACAAAATTTG
TGAAAGATTGACTGGTATTCTTAACTATGTTGCTCCTTTTACGCTATGTGGATACGCTGCTTTAATGCCT
TTGTATCATGCTATTGCTTCCCGTATGGCTTTCATTTTCTCCTCCTTGTATAAATCCTGGTTGCTGTCTC
TTTATGAGGAGTTGTGGCCCGTTGTCAGGCAACGTGGCGTGGTGTGCACTGTGTTTGCTGACGCAACCCC
CACTGGTTGGGGCATTGCCACCACCTGTCAGCTCCTTTCCGGGACTTTCGCTTTCCCCCTCCCTATTGCC
ACGGCGGAACTCATCGCCGCCTGCCTTGCCCGCTGCTGGACAGGGGCTCGGCTGTTGGGCACTGACAATT
CCGTGGTGTTGTCGGGGAAGCTGACGTCCTTTCCATGGCTGCTCGCCTGTGTTGCCACCTGGATTCTGCG
CGGGACGTCCTTCTGCTACGTCCCTTCGGCCCTCAATCCAGCGGACCTTCCTTCCCGCGGCCTGCTGCCG
GCTCTGCGGCCTCTTCCGCGTCTTCGCCTTCGCCCTCAGACGAGTCGGATCTCCCTTTGGGCCGCCTCCC
CGCATCACGGGTGGCATCCCTGTGACCCCTCCCCAGTGCCTCTCCTGGCCCTGGAAGTTGCCACTCCAGT
GCCCACCAGCCTTGTCCTAATAAAATTAAGTTGCATCATTTTGTCTGACTAGGTGTCCTTCTATAATATT
ATGGGGTGGAGGGGGGTGGTATGGAGCAAGGGGCAAGTTGGGAAGACAACCTGTAGGGCCTGCGGGGTCT
ATTGGGAACCAAGCTGGAGTGCAGTGGCACAATCTTGGCTCACTGCAATCTCCGCCTCCTGGGTTCAAGC
GATTCTCCTGCCTCAGCCTCCCGAGTTGTTGGGATTCCAGGCATGCATGACCAGGCTCAGCTAATTTTTG
TTTTTTTGGTAGAGACGGGGTTTCACCATATTGGCCAGGCTGGTCTCCAACTCCTAATCTCAGGTGATCT
ACCCACCTTGGCCTCCCAAATTGCTGGGATTACAGGCGTGAACCACTGCTCCCTTCCCTGTCCTTCTGAT
TTTGTAGGTAACCACGTGCGGACCGAGGGCCGCAGGAACCCCTAGTGATGGAGTTGGCCACTCCCTCTCT
GCGCGCTCGCTCGCTCACTGAGGCCGGGCGACCAAAGGTCGCCCGACGCCCGGGCTTTGCCCGGGCGGCC
TCAGTGAGCGAGCGAGCGCGCAGCTGCCTGCAGGGGCGCCTGATGCGGTATTTTCTCCTTACGCATCTGT
GCGGTATTTCACACCGCATA
[95 nt withheld, positions 2961-3055]
T
[46 nt withheld, positions 3057-3102]
C
[141 nt withheld, positions 3104-3244]
CCTTTGACGTTGGAGTCCACGTTCTTT
[37 nt withheld, positions 3272-3308]
ACTCTATCTCGGGCTATTCTTTTGATTTATAAGGGATTTTGCCGATTTCGGTCTATTGGTTAAAAAATGA
GCTGATTTAACAAAAATTTAACGCGAATTTTAACAAAATATTAACGTTTACAATTTTATGGTGCACTCTC
AGTACAATCTGCTCTGATGCCGCATAGTTAAGCCAGCCCCGACACCCGCCAACACCCGCTGACGCGCCCT
GACGGGCTTGTCTGCTCCCGGCATCCGCTTACAGACAAGCTGTGACCGTCTCCGGGAGCTGCATGTGTCA
GAGGTTTTCACCGTCATCACCGAAACGCGCGAGACGAAAGGGCCTCGTGATACGCCTATTTTTATAGGTT
AATGTCATGATAATAATGGTTTCTTAGACGTCAGGTGGCACTTTTCGGGGAAATGTGCGCGGAACCCCTA
TTTGTTTATTTTTCTAAATACATTCAAATATGTATCCGCTCATGAGACAATAACCCTGATAAATGCTTCA
ATAATATTGAAAAAGGAAGAGTATGAGTATTCAACATTTCCGTGTCGCCCTTATTCCCTTTTTTGCGGCA
TTTTGCCTTCCTGTTTTTGCTCACCCAGAAACGCTGGTGAAAGTAAAAGATGCTGAAGATCAGTTGGGTG
CACGAGTGGGTTACATCGAACTGGATCTCAACAGCGGTAAGATCCTTGAGAGTTTTCGCCCCGAAGAACG
TTTTCCAATGATGAGCACTTTTAAAGTTCTGCTATGTGGCGCGGTATTATCCCGTATTGACGCCGGGCAA
GAGCAACTCGGTCGCCGCATACACTATTCTCAGAATGACTTGGTTGAGTACTCACCAGTCACAGAAAAGC
ATCTTACGGATGGCATGACAGTAAGAGAATTATGCAGTGCTGCCATAACCATGAGTGATAACACTGCGGC
CAACTTACTTCTGACAACGATCGGAGGACCGAAGGAGCTAACCGCTTTTTTGCACAACATGGGGGATCAT
GTAACTCGCCTTGATCGTTGGGAACCGGAGCTGAATGAAGCCATACCAAACGACGAGCGTGACACCACGA
TGCCTGTAGCAATGGCAACAACGTTGCGCAAACTATTAACTGGCGAACTACTTACTCTAGCTTCCCGGCA
ACAATTAATAGACTGGATGGAGGCGGATAAAGTTGCAGGACCACTTCTGCGCTCGGCCCTTCCGGCTGGC
TGGTTTATTGCTGATAAATCTGGAGCCGGTGAGCGTGGGTCTCGCGGTATCATTGCAGCACTGGGGCCAG
ATGGTAAGCCCTCCCGTATCGTAGTTATCTACACGACGGGGAGTCAGGCAACTATGGATGAACGAAATAG
ACAGATCGCTGAGATAGGTGCCTCACTGATTAAGCATTGGTAACTGTCAGACCAAGTTTACTCATATATA
CTTTAGATTGATTTAAAACTTCATTTTTAATTTAAAAGGATCTAGGTGAAGATCCTTTTTGATAATCTCA
TGACCAAAATCCCTTAACGTGAGTTTTCGTTCCACTGAGCGTCAGACCCCGTAGAAAAGATCAAAGGATC
TTCTTGAGATCCTTTTTTTCTGCGCGTAATCTGCTGCTTGCAAACAAAAAAACCACCGCTACCAGCGGTG
GTTTGTTTGCCGGATCAAGAGCTACCAACTCTTTTTCCGAAGGTAACTGGCTTCAGCAGAGCGCAGATAC
CAAATACTGTTCTTCTAGTGTAGCCGTAGTTAGGCCACCACTTCAAGAACTCTGTAGCACCGCCTACATA
CCTCGCTCTGCTAATCCTGTTACCAGTGGCTGCTGCCAGTGGCGATAAGTCGTGTCTTACCGGGTTGGAC
TCAAGACGATAGTTACCGGATAAGGCGCAGCGGTCGGGCTGAACGGGGGGTTCGTGCACACAGCCCAGCT
TGGAGCGAACGACCTACACCGAACTGAGATACCTACAGCGTGAGCTATGAGAAAGCGCCACGCTTCCCGA
AGGGAGAAAGGCGGACAGGTATCCGGTAAGCGGCAGGGTCGGAACAGGAGAGCGCACGAGGGAGCTTCCA
GGGGGAAACGCCTGGTATCTTTATAGTCCTGTCGGGTTTCGCCACCTCTGACTTGAGCGTCGATTTTTGT
GATGCTCGTCAGGGGGGCGGAGCCTATGGAAAAACGCCAGCAACGCGGCCTTTTTACGGTTCCTGGCCTT
TTGCTGGCCTTTTGCTCACATGT
Features (pLannotate 1.2.2; 16 found; start..end, strand, type, name):
     12..39      +  repeat_region  AAV2 ITR (fragment): inverted terminal repeat of adeno-associated virus serotype 2 inverted
     68..95      +  repeat_region  AAV2 ITR (fragment): inverted terminal repeat of adeno-associated virus serotype 2 inverted
    144..163     -  CDS            lacZα (fragment): LacZα fragment of β-galactosidase; lacZ fragment
    162..540     +  promoter       TRE3G promoter: 3rd-generation Tet-responsive promoter that can be activated by binding of Tet-On® 3G
    556..1263    +  CDS            mTFP1: mTFP1 is a basic (constitutively fluorescent) cyan fluorescent protein published in 2006, derived from Clavularia sp.. It has low acid sensitivity.
   1336..1614    +  CDS            VAMP2 (fragment): VAMP2_HUMAN - Also known as SYB2. Experimental evidence at protein level: Swiss-Prot protein existence level 1. Involved in the targeting and/or fusion of transport vesicles to their target membrane (By similarity). Major SNARE protein of synaptic vesicles which mediates fusion of synaptic vesicles to release neurotransmitters. Essential for fast vesicular exocytosis and activity-dependent neurotransmitter release as well as fast endocytosis that mediates rapid reuse of synaptic vesicles (By similarity) (PubMed:30929742). Modulates the gating characteristics of the delayed rectifier voltage-de
   1655..2243    +  misc_feature   WPRE: woodchuck hepatitis virus posttranscriptional regulatory element
   2249..2725    +  polyA_signal   hGH poly(A) signal: human growth hormone polyadenylation signal
   2764..2904    +  repeat_region  AAV2 ITR: inverted terminal repeat of adeno-associated virus serotype 2 inverted
   2909..2960    -  misc_feature   bom (fragment): basis of mobility region from pBR322
   2979..3434    +  rep_origin     f1 ori (sequence partly withheld): f1 bacteriophage origin of replication; arrow indicates direction of (+) strand synthesis
   3435..3484    -  misc_feature   bom (fragment): basis of mobility region from pBR322
   3586..3621    -  CDS            rop (fragment): Rop protein, which maintains plasmids at low copy number; rop
   3716..3820    +  promoter       AmpR promoter: bla
   3821..4681    +  CDS            AmpR: β-lactamase; bla; confers resistance to ampicillin, carbenicillin, and related antibiotics
   4852..5440    +  rep_origin     ori: high-copy-number ColE1/pMB1/pBR322/pUC origin of replication
