[The description below was written by a language model from this plasmid's Addgene catalogue record and pLannotate feature annotations shown in this document.]
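Description:
pAAV-TRE3_ mTFP1- Vamp2 is an adeno-associated virus transfer plasmid for tetracycline-regulated expression of a synaptic-vesicle-targeted cyan fluorescent protein in mammalian neurons. It was derived from the pAAV-TRE-flex-Clover backbone by replacing the flex-Clover cassette with the mTFP1-Vamp2 insert while keeping the WPRE, so the resulting construct is not recombinase-dependent. In bacteria it is maintained as a high-copy plasmid through a ColE1/pUC-type origin and selected with ampicillin via the β-lactamase gene. An f1 phage origin is also present, along with small remnants of pBR322-derived bom and rop sequences and a lacZα fragment that are not functional parts of the design.

The expression cassette sits between AAV2 inverted terminal repeats, which allow it to be packaged into recombinant AAV particles. The 3′ ITR is annotated in full, whereas the 5′ ITR is detected only as two short fragments in the sequencing-derived record. A TRE3G promoter, which is essentially silent until bound by a Tet-family transactivator supplied separately, drives mTFP1 from Clavularia sp. fused at its C terminus to mouse Vamp2. The annotation tool matched this Vamp2 segment to the human VAMP2 homologue. Vamp2 (synaptobrevin 2) is a synaptic vesicle SNARE protein, so the fusion concentrates fluorescence at presynaptic sites. A WPRE enhances transcript stability and expression, and the human growth hormone polyadenylation signal terminates the transcript. The stated purpose is fluorescent labelling of axon terminals, and the associated work concerns local and long-distance mapping of prefrontal cortex circuits in the marmoset brain.
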