Addgene plasmid #201214: pAAV-TRE3_ mTFP1- Vamp2
Purpose: AAV expression of TRE(TRE3G)-driven, Vamp2-conjugated mTFP1 expression for fluorescent labling of axon terminals
Depositing lab: Tetsuo Yamamori. Depositing organization: RIKEN Center for Brain Science. Publication: Local and long-distance organization of prefrontal cortex circuits in the marmoset brain. Watakabe A, Skibbe H, Nakae K, Abe H, Ichinohe N, Rachmadi MF, Wang J, Takaji M, Mizukami H, Woodward A, Gong R, Hata J, Van Essen DC, Okano H, Ishii S, Yamamori T. Neuron. 2023 May 9:S0896-6273(23)00338-0. doi: 10.1016/j.neuron.2023.04.028. PubMed 37196659.
Backbone
  Vector backbone: pAAV-TRE-flex-Clover
  Backbone manufacturer: addgene Plasmid #135177
  Modifications to backbone: Replacement of flex-clover insert with mTFP-Vamp2 (WPRE is retained)
  Vector type: Mammalian Expression, Bacterial Expression, AAV
Growth in bacteria
  Bacterial resistance: Ampicillin, 100 μg/mL
  Growth temperature: 37°C
  Growth strain: NEB Stable
  Copy number: High Copy
Gene/Insert
  Gene/Insert name: mTFP1 (from addgene #54613)
  Species: Clavularia sp.
  Promoter: TRE3G
  Tag / fusion protein: mouse Vamp2 (C terminal on insert)
  Cloning method: Unknown
  Sequencing primers: 5′ TGTAAAACGACGGCCAGT; 3′ GGCATTAAAGCAGCGTATCC
Terms and licenses: Academic/Nonprofit Terms; Industry Terms: Not Available to Industry
Depositor comments: Please visit https://doi.org/10.1101/2021.12.26.474213 for bioRxiv preprint.
How to cite: pAAV-TRE3_ mTFP1- Vamp2 was a gift from Tetsuo Yamamori (Addgene plasmid # 201214 ; http://n2t.net/addgene:201214 ; RRID:Addgene_201214)
